>Addgene plasmid #192546 | pENTR4 Ta-SRO1 JN177 | addgene full sequence | sequence record 378815 | Addgene NGS Result
CTTTTGCTCACATGTTCTTTCCTGCGTTATCCCCTGATTCTGTGGATAACCGTATTACCGCTAGCATGGA
TCTCGGGGACGTCTAACTACTAAGCGAGAGTAGGGAACTGCCAGGCATCAAATAAAACGAAAGGCTCAGT
CGGAAGACTGGGCCTTTCGTTTTATCTGTTGTTTGTCGGTGAACGCTCTCCTGAGTAGGACAAATCCGCC
GGGAGCGGATTTGAACGTTGTGAAGCAACGGCCCGGAGGGTGGCGGGCAGGACGCCCGCCATAAACTGCC
AGGCATCAAACTAAGCAGAAGGCCATCCTGACGGATGGCCTTTTTGCGTTTCTACAAACTCTTCCTGTTA
GTTAGTTACTTAAGCTCGGGCCCCAAATAATGATTTTATTTTGACTGATAGTGACCTGTTCGTTGCAACA
AATTGATAAGCAATGCTTTTTTATAATGCCAACTTTGTACAAAAAAGCAGGCTCCACATGGAAAGGAAGA
CTGGAATGGTACTGGATGAACATGTCCTGAAAGCTACTGATCGCAAGAGGAAACATGAGTCGTCTGTGAA
GAGTACTGGCACAGATGATTTTGCTGAGGTCTCTCAGCATGCTGATGGTTCTGCTGTCCTTAAGAAGTCT
AAAATGACCTCCTCTGCTGGTGATATTCTGGAGTGCTATAAGAACTTCAAGACAAGCGGTTCGCCCGTGC
GCGTGCTTTGTTACCACCAGGGTAAATGGAGGGACTTTCCAGAGCATGTTGTGAATCTGGTACAGCAGGA
CTTCCAGTTGAAGAGGCCAATTACTAATGCTGTATTGAAGAACCAGCAAGTCCTGTTGGACTTTATGCAC
ATGGTCTGCATTGATTCTTCGATGACCACAAACAAGCCAATAGCATGGATTGATGTTCATGGTAACCGCT
TCTTTCCAGAGTTATGTGCTGGACTGGTAACATCTAAACCATCTCAGCATGGGAAAAGTGACCCCAGTGG
TAAATCTAAAGCTGGTGAGTGTGCTGGGACTTTGATTTTGACAGCTGAAGCTGAAAGCTCGAGTTCAGAT
TCTGTTGATGCGGTACTCCCTCATGCTAAGAAGGTTAATAACATACTGGAGGAAGGACAGGAGGTACATA
ATTATGCTGCTGTTGAAAATAAAGCTGGTCCTGCAATCTGTTTGAATGAACCTGCTAGTGGAAACATACA
TGCTGCTACTTATAAGCAGAAAATTGGCCAACCTGGTGATTCAGCTGTGCGCAAGTTATTGCTTGAAGGG
GCAGGCCAACCTTTTAGTGAAGAAAATATTATTGGCATCTACAGAACTCCACTGGTAGATCAGCAAGGGC
GGGCTCGCTTCAATCTTTTCCAGAAGGAACTTGAGGCCACCAAAATGCATCGTGGCAACGCAAATGTGCG
CTACGCGTGGCTACCTTGTTCCAAGGATACTATGGAGGAGATGATGATGCGTGGTGTTCTGGAAGTTACA
AAACCCATGCTGGGGCCAGTGTATGGCATTGGTGCACATCTTGCTCCAGCGAACTGTGCCCAAACCTGCG
CTAGCTACTCAGATATTGACGAAAATGGCATCATGAGGATGATGCTGTGCCGTGTTATAATGGGTAATGT
TGAGGTTGTACTTCCTGGATCAAAGCAATTCCAGCCAACCAATGAAAGATTTGATAGTGGTGTGGATGAT
CTTCAAAAGCCAAAGCACTATATCATATGGGATGCTAATGTGCATCGACACATCTATGCTGAATATGCTG
TTGTTATCAAAGCACCTTCCATGACCAATGAATACTTGGCTAGAGAAGATACTGCATCCAACATATCTGA
GATAAGAAATTCTGGTTCAGCAGAAAGTGTAATCAAGGACGATAGTTCCGAAACCATGGCATCTCCAGCT
GATAAACAACAAGCACCCAGGTTTGGGCGTGCCCCAACTCGAAGGCCTCCTACTTCACCCTGGATGCCCC
TCCCAATGCTTTTCGCTGCCATCTCCACAAAAGTTCCTCGTTCTGACATGGATGTAATCCATGGACACTA
TGAAGAATTCAAGAGGAGAAAGATAAGCAGGCCCGAGTTTGTGAGACGGCTAAGACAGATCTTCGGCGAC
AAGCTGCTGGTTTCTACAGTAATGAGGCTGCAACCTAAGGTAGTGGCACCCATGGCAGGTGCTGAAGTGC
TACCAAGAGGAGCACCCGGCACGGGAGGGAGCAGCACCTCCAACTCGAGATATCTAGACCCAGCTTTCTT
GTACAAAGTTGGCATTATAAGAAAGCATTGCTTATCAATTTGTTGCAACGAACAGGTCACTATCAGTCAA
AATAAAATCATTATTTGCCATCCAGCTGCAGCTCTGGCCCGTGTCTCAAAATCTCTGATGTTACATTGCA
CAAGATAAAAATATATCATCATGAACAATAAAACTGTCTGCTTACATAAACAGTAATACAAGGGGTGTTA
TGAGCCATATTCAACGGGAAACGTCGAGGCCGCGATTAAATTCCAACATGGATGCTGATTTATATGGGTA
TAAATGGGCTCGCGATAATGTCGGGCAATCAGGTGCGACAATCTATCGCTTGTATGGGAAGCCCGATGCG
CCAGAGTTGTTTCTGAAACATGGCAAAGGTAGCGTTGCCAATGATGTTACAGATGAGATGGTCAGACTAA
ACTGGCTGACGGAATTTATGCCTCTTCCGACCATCAAGCATTTTATCCGTACTCCTGGTGATGCATGGTT
ACTCACCACTGCGATCCCCGGAAAAACAGCATTCCAGGTATTAGAAGAATATCCTGATTCAGGTGAAAAT
ATTGTTGATGCGCTGGCAGTGTTCCTGCGCCGGTTGCATTCGATTCCTGTTTGTAATTGTCCTTTTAACA
GCGATCGCGTATTTCGTCTCGCTCAGGCGCAATCACGAATGAATAACGGTTTGGTTGATGCGAGTGATTT
TGATGACGAGCGTAATGGCTGGCCTGTTGAACAAGTCTGGAAAGAAATGCATAAACTTTTGCCATTCTCA
CCGGATTCAGTCGTCACTCATGGTGATTTCTCACTTGATAACCTTATTTTTGACGAGGGGAAATTAATAG
GTTGTATTGATGTTGGACGAGTCGGAATCGCAGACCGATACCAGGATCTTGCCATCCTATGGAACTGCCT
CGGTGAGTTTTCTCCTTCATTACAGAAACGGCTTTTTCAAAAATATGGTATTGATAATCCTGATATGAAT
AAATTGCAGTTTCATTTGATGCTCGATGAGTTTTTCTAATCAGAATTGGTTAATTGGTTGTAACATTATT
CAGATTGGGCCCCGTTCCACTGAGCGTCAGACCCCGTAGAAAAGATCAAAGGATCTTCTTGAGATCCTTT
TTTTCTGCGCGTAATCTGCTGCTTGCAAACAAAAAAACCACCGCTACCAGCGGTGGTTTGTTTGCCGGAT
CAAGAGCTACCAACTCTTTTTCCGAAGGTAACTGGCTTCAGCAGAGCGCAGATACCAAATACTGTTCTTC
TAGTGTAGCCGTAGTTAGGCCACCACTTCAAGAACTCTGTAGCACCGCCTACATACCTCGCTCTGCTAAT
CCTGTTACCAGTGGCTGCTGCCAGTGGCGATAAGTCGTGTCTTACCGGGTTGGACTCAAGACGATAGTTA
CCGGATAAGGCGCAGCGGTCGGGCTGAACGGGGGGTTCGTGCACACAGCCCAGCTTGGAGCGAACGACCT
ACACCGAACTGAGATACCTACAGCGTGAGCTATGAGAAAGCGCCACGCTTCCCGAAGGGAGAAAGGCGGA
CAGGTATCCGGTAAGCGGCAGGGTCGGAACAGGAGAGCGCACGAGGGAGCTTCCAGGGGGAAACGCCTGG
TATCTTTATAGTCCTGTCGGGTTTCGCCACCTCTGACTTGAGCGTCGATTTTTGTGATGCTCGTCAGGGG
GGCGGAGCCTATGGAAAAACGCCAGCAACGCGGCCTTTTTACGGTTCCTGGCCTTTTGCTGGC
Features (pLannotate 1.2.2; 7 found; start..end, strand, type, name):
      2..62      +  rep_origin     RSF ori (fragment): Plasmids containing the RSF 1030 origin of replication can be propagated in E. coli cells that contain additional plasmids with compatible origins.
    122..165     -  terminator     rrnB T1 terminator: Escherichia coli rrnB; transcription terminator T1 from the E. coli rrnB gene
    297..324     +  terminator     rrnB T2 terminator: transcription terminator T2 from the E. coli rrnB gene
    374..473     +  protein_bind   attL1: mutant version of attL; recombination site for the Gateway® LR reaction LR Clonase™
   2228..2327    -  protein_bind   attL2: mutant version of attL; recombination site for the Gateway® LR reaction LR Clonase™
   2450..3259    +  CDS            KanR: aminoglycoside phosphotransferase; aph(3')-Ia; confers resistance to kanamycin in bacteria or G418 (Geneticin®) in eukaryotes
   3349..3937    +  rep_origin     ori: high-copy-number ColE1/pMB1/pBR322/pUC origin of replication
