[The description below was written by a language model from this plasmid's Addgene catalogue record and pLannotate feature annotations shown in this document.]
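Description:
pENTR4 Ta-SRO1 JN177 is a Gateway entry clone built on the commercial pENTR4 backbone, carrying the full coding sequence of SIMILAR TO RCD ONE 1 (SRO1) from bread wheat (Triticum aestivum), in the allelic form found in cultivar Jinan 177 (JN177). The plasmid totals about 4 kb, with a 1,734 bp insert that was produced by gene synthesis from previously published sequence information and introduced into the backbone by Gibson assembly. It is maintained in E. coli at high copy number through a ColE1/pUC-type origin of replication and is selected with kanamycin via an aminoglycoside phosphotransferase (KanR) gene. The feature table also flags a short fragment resembling the RSF origin, which is probably just a partial annotation match and not a second functional replicon.

The insert itself is not annotated in the feature table, but it corresponds to the region between the attL1 and attL2 sites, which are the substrates for the Gateway LR recombination reaction. As is typical for an entry vector, no promoter driving the insert is annotated. The rrnB T1 and T2 terminators sit upstream of attL1, where they limit read-through transcription from the backbone into the cloned gene. Expression therefore depends on transferring the coding sequence into a destination vector that supplies the promoter and other regulatory elements. Because the stop codon has been omitted, the open reading frame can be fused in frame to C-terminal tags or reporters encoded by the destination vector. The associated study examined whether Ta-sro1 poly-(ADP-ribose) polymerase activity accounts for the salinity tolerance of the wheat cultivar Shanrong No. 3, which suggests this JN177 clone provides the allele from a comparison cultivar.
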