Addgene plasmid #192546: pENTR4 Ta-SRO1 JN177
Purpose: pENTR plasmid Triticum aestivum SRO1, full CDS, cultivar JN177, no stop codon
Depositing lab: Lennart Wirthmueller. Depositing organization: Leibniz Institute of Plant Biochemistry (IPB). Publication: The superior salinity tolerance of bread wheat cultivar Shanrong No. 3 is unlikely to be caused by elevated Ta-sro1 poly-(ADP-ribose) polymerase activity. Vogt S, Feijs K, Hosch S, De Masi R, Lintermann R, Loll B, Wirthmueller L. Plant Cell. 2022 Aug 18. pii: 6671231. doi: 10.1093/plcell/koac261. PubMed 35980152.
Backbone
  Vector backbone: pENTR4
  Backbone manufacturer: Thermo Fisher
  Backbone size w/o insert (bp): 2249
  Total vector size (bp): 3983
  Vector type: Gateway entry vector
Growth in bacteria
  Bacterial resistance: Kanamycin, 50 μg/mL
  Growth temperature: 37°C
  Growth strain: DH5alpha
  Copy number: High Copy
Gene/Insert
  Gene/Insert name: SIMILAR TO RCD ONE 1 (SRO1), cultivar Jinan 177 (JN177) (alt name: Ta-SRO1)
  Species: Triticum aestivum
  Insert size (bp): 1734
  Cloning method: Gibson Cloning
  Sequencing primers: 5′ CCCGCCATAAACTGCCAGG; 3′ CGTTGAATATGGCTCATAACACCC
Resource information
  A portion of this plasmid was derived from a plasmid made by: gene synthesis based on sequence information from Liu et al. 2004, PMID 24443520
Terms and licenses: Academic/Nonprofit Terms; Industry Terms: Not Available to Industry
How to cite: pENTR4 Ta-SRO1 JN177 was a gift from Lennart Wirthmueller (Addgene plasmid # 192546 ; http://n2t.net/addgene:192546 ; RRID:Addgene_192546)
